Addgene plasmid #146278: pCRII-TOPO-DrSmg5_F
Purpose: Bacterial Expression of DrSmg5
Depositing lab: Elisa Izaurralde. Depositing organization: Max Planck Institute for Developmental Biology. Publication: Nonsense-mediated mRNA decay effectors are essential for zebrafish embryonic development and survival. Wittkopp N, Huntzinger E, Weiler C, Saulière J, Schmidt S, Sonawane M, Izaurralde E. Mol Cell Biol. 2009 Jul . 29(13):3517-28. 10.1128/MCB.00177-09 PubMed 19414594.
Backbone
  Vector backbone: Unknown
  Vector type: Bacterial Expression
Growth in bacteria
  Bacterial resistance: Ampicillin, 100 μg/mL
  Growth temperature: 37°C
  Growth strain: DH5alpha
  Copy number: Low Copy
Gene/Insert
  Gene/Insert name: DrSmg5
  Species: D. rerio (zebrafish)
  Entrez Gene: smg5 (a.k.a. zgc:113841)
  Cloning method: Unknown
Terms and licenses: Academic/Nonprofit Terms; Industry Terms: Not Available to Industry
Depositor comments: Sequence based on parts of the sequence given by NCBI: NM_001024923.1 Plasmids from this collection were made available to the research community and donated after the lab closed. Please note that the sequence provided by the depositing laboratory may be theoretical/predicted or based on Sanger sequencing results. There may be discrepancies between sequencing results obtained by Addgene and the depositor sequence. If an Addgene verified sequence is not available, please contact before placing your order to request that our lab fully sequence the plasmid.
How to cite: pCRII-TOPO-DrSmg5_F was a gift from Elisa Izaurralde (Addgene plasmid # 146278 ; http://n2t.net/addgene:146278 ; RRID:Addgene_146278)
