[The description below was written by a language model from this plasmid's Addgene catalogue record and pLannotate feature annotations shown in this document.]
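Description:
pCRII-TOPO-DrSmg5_F is a 5,121 nt bacterial plasmid carrying part of the zebrafish (Danio rerio) smg5 gene, which encodes an effector of nonsense-mediated mRNA decay. The catalogue lists the backbone and cloning method as unknown, but the name and the annotated features match a pCRII-TOPO-type PCR cloning vector. These features include a lac promoter/operator region with a CAP binding site, an interrupted lacZα fragment, and SP6 and T7 phage promoters facing each other across the cloning site. The plasmid replicates in E. coli from a ColE1/pUC-type origin. The annotation describes this origin as high copy, whereas the catalogue entry records low copy. An f1 origin is also present for single-stranded DNA production. The record lists ampicillin for selection, conferred by the β-lactamase gene, and a neo (kanamycin/neomycin resistance) gene with an adjacent Tn5-derived remnant is also annotated.

The insert spans about 1.1 kb and was detected by homology to mouse and human SMG5 protein fragments. This fits the depositor's note that the sequence is based on only parts of the NCBI smg5 reference mRNA, so it is a partial rather than full-length coding sequence. It lies on the minus strand, so its sense strand runs downstream of the T7 promoter, and SP6 would transcribe the antisense strand. No tags, ribosome binding site or dedicated expression cassette are annotated. The stated purpose is bacterial expression, but the layout is more typical of a cloning intermediate or an in vitro transcription template, for example for riboprobes. The record does not state this use. The depositor sequence may be theoretical rather than fully verified.
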