Features (pLannotate 1.2.2; 15 found; start..end, strand, type, name):
      2..94      +  CDS            lacI (fragment): lac repressor; lacI; The lac repressor binds to the lac operator to inhibit transcription in E. coli. This inhibition can be relieved by adding lactose or isopropyl-β-D-thiogalactopyranoside (IPTG).
    107..128     +  protein_bind   CAP binding site: CAP binding activates transcription in the presence of cAMP. E. coli catabolite activator protein
    143..173     +  promoter       lac promoter: promoter for the E. coli lac operon
    181..197     +  protein_bind   lac operator: The lac repressor binds to the lac operator to inhibit transcription in E. coli. This inhibition can be relieved by adding lactose or isopropyl-β-D-thiogalactopyranoside (IPTG). lac repressor encoded by lacI
    239..257     +  promoter       SP6 promoter: promoter for bacteriophage SP6 RNA polymerase
    393..1346    -  CDS            Smg5 (fragment): SMG5_MOUSE - Also known as Est1b, Kiaa1089. Experimental evidence at protein level: Swiss-Prot protein existence level 1. Plays a role in nonsense-mediated mRNA decay. Does not have RNase activity by itself. Promotes dephosphorylation of UPF1. Together with SMG7 is thought provide a link to the mRNA degradation machinery involving exonucleolytic pathways, and to serve as an adapter for UPF1 to protein phosphatase 2A (PP2A), thereby triggering UPF1 dephosphorylation. Necessary for TERT activity (By similarity). From Mus musculus (Mouse).
   1333..1494    -  CDS            SMG5 (fragment): SMG5_HUMAN - Also known as EST1B, KIAA1089. Experimental evidence at protein level: Swiss-Prot protein existence level 1. Plays a role in nonsense-mediated mRNA decay. Does not have RNase activity by itself. Promotes dephosphorylation of UPF1. Together with SMG7 is thought to provide a link to the mRNA degradation machinery involving exonucleolytic pathways, and to serve as an adapter for UPF1 to protein phosphatase 2A (PP2A), thereby triggering UPF1 dephosphorylation. Necessary for TERT activity. From Homo sapiens (Human).
   1555..1573    -  promoter       T7 promoter: promoter for bacteriophage T7 RNA polymerase
   1576..1733    +  CDS            lacZα (fragment): LacZα fragment of β-galactosidase; lacZ fragment
   1737..2165    +  rep_origin     f1 ori (sequence partly withheld): f1 bacteriophage origin of replication; arrow indicates direction of (+) strand synthesis
   2178..2477    +  CDS            tnpA (fragment): TN5P_ECOLX - Also known as tnp. Experimental evidence at protein level: Swiss-Prot protein existence level 1. Mediates transposition of transposon Tn5 by a 'cut and paste' mechanism. First, the monomeric transposase binds the 19 bp inverted DNA repeats flanking the transposon. Then, dimerization of the DNA- bound transposase creates a synaptic DNA complex. After nicking of the first DNA strand, excision of the transposon proceeds through a series of intermediates. The transposase then mediates the insertion of the transposon at a new site by strand transfer. The activity of the wild- type tran
   2509..3300    +  CDS            neo: KKA2_KLEPN - Also known as kan, nptII. Experimental evidence at protein level: Swiss-Prot protein existence level 1. Resistance to kanamycin, neomycin, paromomycin, ribostamycin, butirosin and gentamicin B. From Klebsiella pneumoniae.
   3304..3320    +  promoter       AmpR promoter (fragment): bla
   3321..4181    +  CDS            AmpR: β-lactamase; bla; confers resistance to ampicillin, carbenicillin, and related antibiotics
   4352..4940    +  rep_origin     ori: high-copy-number ColE1/pMB1/pBR322/pUC origin of replication
>Addgene plasmid #146278 | pCRII-TOPO-DrSmg5_F | depositor full sequence | sequence record 288723 | Full Sequence
AGCGCCCAATACGCAAACCGCCTCTCCCCGCGCGTTGGCCGATTCATTAATGCAGCTGGCACGACAGGTT
TCCCGACTGGAAAGCGGGCAGTGAGCGCAACGCAATTAATGTGAGTTAGCTCACTCATTAGGCACCCCAG
GCTTTACACTTTATGCTTCCGGCTCGTATGTTGTGTGGAATTGTGAGCGGATAACAATTTCACACAGGAA
ACAGCTATGACCATGATTACGCCAAGCTATTTAGGTGACACTATAGAATACTCAAGCTATGCATCAAGCT
TGGTACCGAGCTCGGATCCACTAGTAACGGCCGCCAGTGTGCTGGAATTCGCCCTTCTTTCCTCCTCCTC
TTCATCGTCATCCTCCTCCAGAGAGCCGTTCTGCAGGGTTCGCTCCTCTGAGAGAGCAGCACTACTGTGA
TCTCTGGCATCAGCGTCATCAGTGTTATCGGTGCGCAGGGCTGGGACATCACTCTCTCCCTCCTCCAATT
CAGCTTGCAGTCGAATGTTGACATGATTGACCAGATGGGAGAACAGAGCCAATGTGAAAGCGATGGAGGC
GCTGTACTGCTTTGAAGCCCCTCGCTTCAGGCTGTGCACCACCATCAGACAAATCACCACCATCTTGAAA
ATAAGGCTGTCTGGAAGCACAGAACCAACAGAGTCGTGCTCTTCCTCCTCCTCGCTGGCCGACTGGCTGC
CATGAGCAGGAAGAGGCAGGTAGAAAAGCACCAGGTTAAAGTCTTCCAGCACAGACTGGCACAGCGACGT
CAGCTCCGTCTCCATCAGACTGTTCTTGGGCTGTAACAGGCTCTGCAAATACATGAAGCTCACCAGCAGT
CTTTTGATGTCTTTTGACCTCTGTCGAGATGGTGAAAGCTTCTTCATTTCTTGTTTCTTCACCTGGTGGT
ACATCTTGGATGCCTTGTCAAACAGACGCTTTAAATTCCCATACGCACCGTCGAAGGGAGTCTCTGACTG
AGTACAGCGCAAGTAGTAGTAAGTAGCCTCCACATTATAAAATTTACTTCCGGCAAGCGTACCCAACTGA
TTAAACGGCATGCCGACGTGAGGTGCGACAGACAGGGCCTGGTGATAGAAACGCTCCGCCAGCTGCTCGG
CCTCCACTCCCGCCAGTTCATTCTGGTAGCGCGCGAGATCTCCCAAGTACACGAGGCATCTGTGACACGC
CATCTGGGCCCATTCCATCTCCTTAGAGGTGGCTGAGACTGGTTTCTTACGACCAATGAGCGGGTCAGTG
ACATGTGTCCAGTCTATGCAGTCCTGTAACTCCAGCTGATAGTGTGACTGGATGTAGAGCAGCAGGTGTT
GAAAAAAAGCCCACCCCGGCAATCAGATGCGTCCTGTAGGCACACTCCAGAGCACTGCGGCTGTGAATAT
GCTTCTTGTTGGTCTTGATCACCTGAATGGCCTCATAGTAGACTTTCCTCCACAGCAGCTCTTCTGCCTT
GCGTCCATAATCCACAGGGCGAATTCTGCAGATATCCATCACACTGGCGGCCGCTCGAGCATGCATCTAG
AGGGCCCAATTCGCCCTATAGTGAGTCGTATTACAATTCACTGGCCGTCGTTTTACAACGTCGTGACTGG
GAAAACCCTGGCGTTACCCAACTTAATCGCCTTGCAGCACATCCCCCTTTCGCCAGCTGGCGTAATAGCG
AAGAGGCCCGCACCGATCGCCCTTCCCAACAGTTGCGCAGCCTGAATGGCGAATGG
[124 nt withheld, positions 1737-1860]
C
[91 nt withheld, positions 1862-1952]
A
[49 nt withheld, positions 1954-2002]
CCTTTGACGTTGGAGTCCACGTTCTTT
[37 nt withheld, positions 2030-2066]
ACCCTATCTCGGTCTATTCTTTTGATTTATAAGGGATTTTGCCGATTTCGGCCTATTGGTTAAAAAATGA
GCTGATTTAACAAAAATTTAACGCGAATTTTAACAAAATTCAGGGCGCAAGGGCTGCTAAAGGAAGCGGA
ACACGTAGAAAGCCAGTCCGCAGAAACGGTGCTGACCCCGGATGAATGTCAGCTACTGGGCTATCTGGAC
AAGGGAAAACGCAAGCGCAAAGAGAAAGCAGGTAGCTTGCAGTGGGCTTACATGGCGATAGCTAGACTGG
GCGGTTTTATGGACAGCAAGCGAACCGGAATTGCCAGCTGGGGCGCCCTCTGGTAAGGTTGGGAAGCCCT
GCAAAGTAAACTGGATGGCTTTCTTGCCGCCAAGGATCTGATGGCGCAGGGGATCAAGATCTGATCAAGA
GACAGGATGAGGATCGTTTCGCATGATTGAACAAGATGGATTGCACGCAGGTTCTCCGGCCGCTTGGGTG
GAGAGGCTATTCGGCTATGACTGGGCACAACAGACAATCGGCTGCTCTGATGCCGCCGTGTTCCGGCTGT
CAGCGCAGGGGCGCCCGGTTCTTTTTGTCAAGACCGACCTGTCCGGTGCCCTGAATGAACTGCAGGACGA
GGCAGCGCGGCTATCGTGGCTGGCCACGACGGGCGTTCCTTGCGCAGCTGTGCTCGACGTTGTCACTGAA
GCGGGAAGGGACTGGCTGCTATTGGGCGAAGTGCCGGGGCAGGATCTCCTGTCATCCCACCTTGCTCCTG
CCGAGAAAGTATCCATCATGGCTGATGCAATGCGGCGGCTGCATACGCTTGATCCGGCTACCTGCCCATT
CGACCACCAAGCGAAACATCGCATCGAGCGAGCACGTACTCGGATGGAAGCCGGTCTTGTCGATCAGGAT
GATCTGGACGAAGAGCATCAGGGGCTCGCGCCAGCCGAACTGTTCGCCAGGCTCAAGGCGCGCATGCCCG
ACGGCGAGGATCTCGTCGTGACCCATGGCGATGCCTGCTTGCCGAATATCATGGTGGAAAATGGCCGCTT
TTCTGGATTCATCGACTGTGGCCGGCTGGGTGTGGCGGACCGCTATCAGGACATAGCGTTGGCTACCCGT
GATATTGCTGAAGAGCTTGGCGGCGAATGGGCTGACCGCTTCCTCGTGCTTTACGGTATCGCCGCTCCCG
ATTCGCAGCGCATCGCCTTCTATCGCCTTCTTGACGAGTTCTTCTGAATTGAAAAAGGAAGAGTATGAGT
ATTCAACATTTCCGTGTCGCCCTTATTCCCTTTTTTGCGGCATTTTGCCTTCCTGTTTTTGCTCACCCAG
AAACGCTGGTGAAAGTAAAAGATGCTGAAGATCAGTTGGGTGCACGAGTGGGTTACATCGAACTGGATCT
CAACAGCGGTAAGATCCTTGAGAGTTTTCGCCCCGAAGAACGTTTTCCAATGATGAGCACTTTTAAAGTT
CTGCTATGTGGCGCGGTATTATCCCGTATTGACGCCGGGCAAGAGCAACTCGGTCGCCGCATACACTATT
CTCAGAATGACTTGGTTGAGTACTCACCAGTCACAGAAAAGCATCTTACGGATGGCATGACAGTAAGAGA
ATTATGCAGTGCTGCCATAACCATGAGTGATAACACTGCGGCCAACTTACTTCTGACAACGATCGGAGGA
CCGAAGGAGCTAACCGCTTTTTTGCACAACATGGGGGATCATGTAACTCGCCTTGATCGTTGGGAACCGG
AGCTGAATGAAGCCATACCAAACGACGAGCGTGACACCACGATGCCTGTAGCAATGGCAACAACGTTGCG
CAAACTATTAACTGGCGAACTACTTACTCTAGCTTCCCGGCAACAATTAATAGACTGGATGGAGGCGGAT
AAAGTTGCAGGACCACTTCTGCGCTCGGCCCTTCCGGCTGGCTGGTTTATTGCTGATAAATCTGGAGCCG
GTGAGCGTGGGTCTCGCGGTATCATTGCAGCACTGGGGCCAGATGGTAAGCCCTCCCGTATCGTAGTTAT
CTACACGACGGGGAGTCAGGCAACTATGGATGAACGAAATAGACAGATCGCTGAGATAGGTGCCTCACTG
ATTAAGCATTGGTAACTGTCAGACCAAGTTTACTCATATATACTTTAGATTGATTTAAAACTTCATTTTT
AATTTAAAAGGATCTAGGTGAAGATCCTTTTTGATAATCTCATGACCAAAATCCCTTAACGTGAGTTTTC
GTTCCACTGAGCGTCAGACCCCGTAGAAAAGATCAAAGGATCTTCTTGAGATCCTTTTTTTCTGCGCGTA
ATCTGCTGCTTGCAAACAAAAAAACCACCGCTACCAGCGGTGGTTTGTTTGCCGGATCAAGAGCTACCAA
CTCTTTTTCCGAAGGTAACTGGCTTCAGCAGAGCGCAGATACCAAATACTGTTCTTCTAGTGTAGCCGTA
GTTAGGCCACCACTTCAAGAACTCTGTAGCACCGCCTACATACCTCGCTCTGCTAATCCTGTTACCAGTG
GCTGCTGCCAGTGGCGATAAGTCGTGTCTTACCGGGTTGGACTCAAGACGATAGTTACCGGATAAGGCGC
AGCGGTCGGGCTGAACGGGGGGTTCGTGCACACAGCCCAGCTTGGAGCGAACGACCTACACCGAACTGAG
ATACCTACAGCGTGAGCTATGAGAAAGCGCCACGCTTCCCGAAGGGAGAAAGGCGGACAGGTATCCGGTA
AGCGGCAGGGTCGGAACAGGAGAGCGCACGAGGGAGCTTCCAGGGGGAAACGCCTGGTATCTTTATAGTC
CTGTCGGGTTTCGCCACCTCTGACTTGAGCGTCGATTTTTGTGATGCTCGTCAGGGGGGCGGAGCCTATG
GAAAAACGCCAGCAACGCGGCCTTTTTACGGTTCCTGGCCTTTTGCTGGCCTTTTGCTCACATGTTCTTT
CCTGCGTTATCCCCTGATTCTGTGGATAACCGTATTACCGCCTTTGAGTGAGCTGATACCGCTCGCCGCA
GCCGAACGACCGAGCGCAGCGAGTCAGTGAGCGAGGAAGCGGAAG
